>Addgene plasmid #79812 | RP4-11 | addgene partial sequence | sequence record 153120 | KanR2-F 5'-GAACTGCCTCGGTGAGTTTT-3'
ATGAGTTTTTCTAAGAATTAATTCATGAGCGGATACATATTTGAATGTATTTAGAAAAATAAACAAATAG
GGGTTCCGCGCACATTTCCCCGAAAAGTGCCACCTAAATTGTAAGCGTTAATATTTTGTTAAAATTCGCG
TTAAATTTTTGTTAAATCAGCTCATTTTTTAACCAATAGGCCGAAATCGGCAAAATCCCTTATAAATCAA
AAGAATAGACCGAGATAGGGT
[37 nt withheld, positions 232-268]
AAAGAACGTGGACTCCAACGTCAAAGG
[49 nt withheld, positions 296-344]
T
[91 nt withheld, positions 346-436]
G
[124 nt withheld, positions 438-561]
CCCATTCGCCAATCCGGATATAGTTCCTCCTTTCAGCAAAAAACCCCTCAAGACCCGTTTAGAGGCCCCA
AGGGGTTATGCTAGTTATTGCTCAG
