[The description below was written by a language model from this plasmid's Addgene catalogue record.]
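Description:
RP4-11 is a modified derivative of RP4, a large, naturally occurring, low-copy conjugative plasmid, and is catalogued as a helper plasmid for mobilization. The backbone is listed at roughly 60 kb. RP4 belongs to the broad-host-range IncP group of self-transmissible plasmids, whose transfer functions can act in trans to move other plasmids that carry a compatible origin of transfer. That is the role intended here, mobilizing other replicons between Gram-negative bacteria, including the large plasmids that the associated work set out to manipulate. The plasmid is maintained in E. coli under kanamycin selection.

The modification is a cassette of about 2.8 kb combining a kanamycin resistance determinant with the sacB gene, introduced into RP4 by in vivo recombination rather than by conventional cloning. The record lists "Km" as the promoter, suggesting that expression is driven from the kanamycin cassette. It does not give the exact insertion site or say which native RP4 markers were affected. The listed total size is also not consistent with the backbone plus an insert of this length, so the size figures should be treated as approximate. sacB, from Bacillus subtilis, encodes levansucrase, which is lethal to many Gram-negative bacteria in the presence of sucrose and therefore serves as a counter-selectable marker.

Together the two markers allow cells carrying the helper to be selected with kanamycin. Once mobilization is complete, cells that have lost it can be selected on sucrose, which makes the helper easy to cure from recipient strains. No feature table or sequence annotation accompanies the record.
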