Addgene plasmid #79812: RP4-11
Purpose: Modified RP4 plasmid with Km resistance and sacB gene. Easily curable helper plasmid
Depositing lab: Michael Hynes. Depositing organization: University of Calgary. Publication: Modified RP4 and Tn5-Mob derivatives for facilitated manipulation of large plasmids in Gram-negative bacteria. Quandt J, Clark RG, Venter AP, Clark SR, Twelker S, Hynes MF. Plasmid. 2004 Jul;52(1):1-12. 10.1016/j.plasmid.2004.04.002 PubMed 15212888.
Backbone
  Vector backbone: RP4
  Backbone manufacturer: natural plasmid
  Backbone size w/o insert (bp): 60000
  Total vector size (bp): 60004
  Modifications to backbone: Insertion of KmSacB cassette by in vivo recombination. For details see original Quandt et al. paper from 2004.
  Vector type: Helper plasmid for mobilization
Growth in bacteria
  Bacterial resistance: Kanamycin, 50 μg/mL
  Growth temperature: 37°C
  Growth strain: CSH56
  Growth instructions: Select for the chromosome with nalidixic acid.
  Copy number: Low Copy
Gene/Insert
  Gene/Insert name: Kanamycin cassette and SacB gene (alt name: Km, SacB)
  Insert size (bp): 2800
  Entrez Gene: sacB (a.k.a. BSU_34450, BSU34450)
  Promoter: Km
  Cloning method: Unknown
  Sequencing primers: 5′ None; 3′ None
Resource information
  A portion of this plasmid was derived from a plasmid made by: We made this plasmid by in vivo recombination
Terms and licenses: Academic/Nonprofit Terms; Industry Terms: Not Available to Industry
Depositor comments: This plasmid is designed to be used in mobilizing other plasmids, and is easily curable from recipient cells because of the sacB gene. Depositor states that growth on the respective antibiotic is sufficient to confirm plasmid integrity. Depositor states that users can select for the chromosome with nalidixic acid.
How to cite: RP4-11 was a gift from Michael Hynes (Addgene plasmid # 79812 ; http://n2t.net/addgene:79812 ; RRID:Addgene_79812)
